>Addgene plasmid #228763 | pCJ1023 | addgene full sequence | sequence record 455783 | Addgene NGS Result
GAGGGCCTATTTCCCATGATTCCTTCATATTTGCATATACGATACAAGGCTGTTAGAGAGATAATTGGAA
TTAATTTGACTGTAAACACAAAGATATTAGTACAAAATACGTGACGTAGAAAGTAATAATTTCTTGGGTA
GTTTGCAGTTTTAAAATTATGTTTTAAAATGGACTATCATATGCTTACCGTAACTTGAAAGTATTTCGAT
TTCTTGGCTTTATATATCTTGTGGAAAGGACGAAACACCTCAATGGGAAGACCGATGACGTTTTAGAGCT
AGAAATAGCAAGTTAAAATAAGGCTAGTCCGTTATCAACTTGAAAAAGTGGCACCGAGTCGGTGCTTTTT
TGTTTTAGAGCTAGAAATAGCAAGTTAAAATAAGGCTAGTCCGTTTTTAGCGCGTGCGCCAATTCTGCAG
ACAAATGGCTCTAGAGGGCCTATTTCCCATGATTCCTTCATATTTGCATATACGATACAAGGCTGTTAGA
GAGATAATTGGAATTAATTTGACTGTAAACACAAAGATATTAGTACAAAATACGTGACGTAGAAAGTAAT
AATTTCTTGGGTAGTTTGCAGTTTTAAAATTATGTTTTAAAATGGACTATCATATGCTTACCGTAACTTG
AAAGTATTTCGATTTCTTGGCTTTATATATCTTGTGGAAAGGACGAAACACCACGCACGCAGTTCCATTC
CGGTTTTAGAGCTAGAAATAGCAAGTTAAAATAAGGCTAGTCCGTTATCAACTTGAAAAAGTGGCACCGA
GTCGGTGCTTTTTTTCTAGGGTACCCGTTACATAACTTACGGTAAATGGCCCGCCTGGCTGACCGCCCAA
CGACCCCCGCCCATTGACGTCAATAGTAACGCCAATAGGGACTTTCCATTGACGTCAATGGGTGGAGTAT
TTACGGTAAACTGCCCACTTGGCAGTACATCAAGTGTATCATATGCCAAGTACGCCCCCTATTGACGTCA
ATGACGGTAAATGGCCCGCCTGGCATTGTGCCCAGTACATGACCTTATGGGACTTTCCTACTTGGCAGTA
CATCTACGTATTAGTCATCGCTATTACCATGGTCGAGGTGAGCCCCACGTTCTGCTTCACTCTCCCCATC
TCCCCCCCCTCCCCACCCCCAATTTTGTATTTATTTATTTTTTAATTATTTTGTGCAGCGATGGGGGCGG
GGGGGGGGGGGGGGCGCGCGCCGGGGGGGGGGGGGGGGGGGGGGGGGGGGGGSGGGGSGAGGSGGAGAGG
TGCGGCGGCAGCCAATCAGAGCGGCGCGCTCCGAAAGTTTCCTTTTATGGCGAGGCGGCGGCGGCGGCGG
CCCTATAAAAAGCGAAGCGCGCGGCGGGCGGGAGTCGCTGCGCGCTGCCTTCGCCCCGTGCCCCGCTCCG
CCGCCGCCTCGCGCCGCCCGCCCCGGCTCTGACTGACCGCGTTACTCCCACAGGTGAGCGGGCGGGACGG
CCCTTCTCCTCCGGGCTGTAATTAGCTGAGCAAGAGGTAAGGGTTTAAGGGATGGTTGGTTGGTGGGGTA
TTAATGTTTAATTACCTGGAGCACCTGCCTGAAATCACTTTTTTTCAGGTTGGACCGGTGCCACCATGGA
CTATAAGGACCACGACGGAGACTACAAGGATCATGATATTGATTACAAAGACGATGACGATAAGATGGCC
CCAAAGAAGAAGCGGAAGGTCGGTATCCACGGAGTCCCAGCAGCCGACAAGAAGTACAGCATCGGCCTGG
ACATCGGCACCAACTCTGTGGGCTGGGCCGTGATCACCGACGAGTACAAGGTGCCCAGCAAGAAATTCAA
GGTGCTGGGCAACACCGACCGGCACAGCATCAAGAAGAACCTGATCGGAGCCCTGCTGTTCGACAGCGGC
GAAACAGCCGAGGCCACCCGGCTGAAGAGAACCGCCAGAAGAAGATACACCAGACGGAAGAACCGGATCT
GCTATCTGCAAGAGATCTTCAGCAACGAGATGGCCAAGGTGGACGACAGCTTCTTCCACAGACTGGAAGA
GTCCTTCCTGGTGGAAGAGGATAAGAAGCACGAGCGGCACCCCATCTTCGGCAACATCGTGGACGAGGTG
GCCTACCACGAGAAGTACCCCACCATCTACCACCTGAGAAAGAAACTGGTGGACAGCACCGACAAGGCCG
ACCTGCGGCTGATCTATCTGGCCCTGGCCCACATGATCAAGTTCCGGGGCCACTTCCTGATCGAGGGCGA
CCTGAACCCCGACAACAGCGACGTGGACAAGCTGTTCATCCAGCTGGTGCAGACCTACAACCAGCTGTTC
GAGGAAAACCCCATCAACGCCAGCGGCGTGGACGCCAAGGCCATCCTGTCTGCCAGACTGAGCAAGAGCA
GACGGCTGGAAAATCTGATCGCCCAGCTGCCCGGCGAGAAGAAGAATGGCCTGTTCGGAAACCTGATTGC
CCTGAGCCTGGGCCTGACCCCCAACTTCAAGAGCAACTTCGACCTGGCCGAGGATGCCAAACTGCAGCTG
AGCAAGGACACCTACGACGACGACCTGGACAACCTGCTGGCCCAGATCGGCGACCAGTACGCCGACCTGT
TTCTGGCCGCCAAGAACCTGTCCGACGCCATCCTGCTGAGCGACATCCTGAGAGTGAACACCGAGATCAC
CAAGGCCCCCCTGAGCGCCTCTATGATCAAGAGATACGACGAGCACCACCAGGACCTGACCCTGCTGAAA
GCTCTCGTGCGGCAGCAGCTGCCTGAGAAGTACAAAGAGATTTTCTTCGACCAGAGCAAGAACGGCTACG
CCGGCTACATTGACGGCGGAGCCAGCCAGGAAGAGTTCTACAAGTTCATCAAGCCCATCCTGGAAAAGAT
GGACGGCACCGAGGAACTGCTCGTGAAGCTGAACAGAGAGGACCTGCTGCGGAAGCAGCGGACCTTCGAC
AACGGCAGCATCCCCCACCAGATCCACCTGGGAGAGCTGCACGCCATTCTGCGGCGGCAGGAAGATTTTT
ACCCATTCCTGAAGGACAACCGGGAAAAGATCGAGAAGATCCTGACCTTCCGCATCCCCTACTACGTGGG
CCCTCTGGCCAGGGGAAACAGCAGATTCGCCTGGATGACCAGAAAGAGCGAGGAAACCATCACCCCCTGG
AACTTCGAGGAAGTGGTGGACAAGGGCGCTTCCGCCCAGAGCTTCATCGAGCGGATGACCAACTTCGATA
AGAACCTGCCCAACGAGAAGGTGCTGCCCAAGCACAGCCTGCTGTACGAGTACTTCACCGTGTATAACGA
GCTGACCAAAGTGAAATACGTGACCGAGGGAATGAGAAAGCCCGCCTTCCTGAGCGGCGAGCAGAAAAAG
GCCATCGTGGACCTGCTGTTCAAGACCAACCGGAAAGTGACCGTGAAGCAGCTGAAAGAGGACTACTTCA
AGAAAATCGAGTGCTTCGACTCCGTGGAAATCTCCGGCGTGGAAGATCGGTTCAACGCCTCCCTGGGCAC
ATACCACGATCTGCTGAAAATTATCAAGGACAAGGACTTCCTGGACAATGAGGAAAACGAGGACATTCTG
GAAGATATCGTGCTGACCCTGACACTGTTTGAGGACAGAGAGATGATCGAGGAACGGCTGAAAACCTATG
CCCACCTGTTCGACGACAAAGTGATGAAGCAGCTGAAGCGGCGGAGATACACCGGCTGGGGCAGGCTGAG
CCGGAAGCTGATCAACGGCATCCGGGACAAGCAGTCCGGCAAGACAATCCTGGATTTCCTGAAGTCCGAC
GGCTTCGCCAACAGAAACTTCATGCAGCTGATCCACGACGACAGCCTGACCTTTAAAGAGGACATCCAGA
AAGCCCAGGTGTCCGGCCAGGGCGATAGCCTGCACGAGCACATTGCCAATCTGGCCGGCAGCCCCGCCAT
TAAGAAGGGCATCCTGCAGACAGTGAAGGTGGTGGACGAGCTCGTGAAAGTGATGGGCCGGCACAAGCCC
GAGAACATCGTGATCGAAATGGCCAGAGAGAACCAGACCACCCAGAAGGGACAGAAGAACAGCCGCGAGA
GAATGAAGCGGATCGAAGAGGGCATCAAAGAGCTGGGCAGCCAGATCCTGAAAGAACACCCCGTGGAAAA
CACCCAGCTGCAGAACGAGAAGCTGTACCTGTACTACCTGCAGAATGGGCGGGATATGTACGTGGACCAG
GAACTGGACATCAACCGGCTGTCCGACTACGATGTGGACCATATCGTGCCTCAGAGCTTTCTGAAGGACG
ACTCCATCGACAACAAGGTGCTGACCAGAAGCGACAAGAACCGGGGCAAGAGCGACAACGTGCCCTCCGA
AGAGGTCGTGAAGAAGATGAAGAACTACTGGCGGCAGCTGCTGAACGCCAAGCTGATTACCCAGAGAAAG
TTCGACAATCTGACCAAGGCCGAGAGAGGCGGCCTGAGCGAACTGGATAAGGCCGGCTTCATCAAGAGAC
AGCTGGTGGAAACCCGGCAGATCACAAAGCACGTGGCACAGATCCTGGACTCCCGGATGAACACTAAGTA
CGACGAGAATGACAAGCTGATCCGGGAAGTGAAAGTGATCACCCTGAAGTCCAAGCTGGTGTCCGATTTC
CGGAAGGATTTCCAGTTTTACAAAGTGCGCGAGATCAACAACTACCACCACGCCCACGACGCCTACCTGA
ACGCCGTCGTGGGAACCGCCCTGATCAAAAAGTACCCTAAGCTGGAAAGCGAGTTCGTGTACGGCGACTA
CAAGGTGTACGACGTGCGGAAGATGATCGCCAAGAGCGAGCAGGAAATCGGCAAGGCTACCGCCAAGTAC
TTCTTCTACAGCAACATCATGAACTTTTTCAAGACCGAGATTACCCTGGCCAACGGCGAGATCCGGAAGC
GGCCTCTGATCGAGACAAACGGCGAAACCGGGGAGATCGTGTGGGATAAGGGCCGGGATTTTGCCACCGT
GCGGAAAGTGCTGAGCATGCCCCAAGTGAATATCGTGAAAAAGACCGAGGTGCAGACAGGCGGCTTCAGC
AAAGAGTCTATCCTGCCCAAGAGGAACAGCGATAAGCTGATCGCCAGAAAGAAGGACTGGGACCCTAAGA
AGTACGGCGGCTTCGACAGCCCCACCGTGGCCTATTCTGTGCTGGTGGTGGCCAAAGTGGAAAAGGGCAA
GTCCAAGAAACTGAAGAGTGTGAAAGAGCTGCTGGGGATCACCATCATGGAAAGAAGCAGCTTCGAGAAG
AATCCCATCGACTTTCTGGAAGCCAAGGGCTACAAAGAAGTGAAAAAGGACCTGATCATCAAGCTGCCTA
AGTACTCCCTGTTCGAGCTGGAAAACGGCCGGAAGAGAATGCTGGCCTCTGCCGGCGAACTGCAGAAGGG
AAACGAACTGGCCCTGCCCTCCAAATATGTGAACTTCCTGTACCTGGCCAGCCACTATGAGAAGCTGAAG
GGCTCCCCCGAGGATAATGAGCAGAAACAGCTGTTTGTGGAACAGCACAAGCACTACCTGGACGAGATCA
TCGAGCAGATCAGCGAGTTCTCCAAGAGAGTGATCCTGGCCGACGCTAATCTGGACAAAGTGCTGTCCGC
CTACAACAAGCACCGGGATAAGCCCATCAGAGAGCAGGCCGAGAATATCATCCACCTGTTTACCCTGACC
AATCTGGGAGCCCCTGCCGCCTTCAAGTACTTTGACACCACCATCGACCGGAAGAGGTACACCAGCACCA
AAGAGGTGCTGGACGCCACCCTGATCCACCAGAGCATCACCGGCCTGTACGAGACACGGATCGACCTGTC
TCAGCTGGGAGGCGACAAAAGGCCGGCGGCCACGAAAAAGGCCGGCCAGGCAAAAAAGAAAAAGGAATTC
GGCAGTGGAGAGGGCAGAGGAAGTCTGCTAACATGCGGTGACGTCGAGGAGAATCCTGGCCCAGTGAGCA
AGGGCGAGGAGCTGTTCACCGGGGTGGTGCCCATCCTGGTCGAGCTGGACGGCGACGTAAACGGCCACAA
GTTCAGCGTGTCCGGCGAGGGCGAGGGCGATGCCACCTACGGCAAGCTGACCCTGAAGTTCATCTGCACC
ACCGGCAAGCTGCCCGTGCCCTGGCCCACCCTCGTGACCACCCTGACCTACGGCGTGCAGTGCTTCAGCC
GCTACCCCGACCACATGAAGCAGCACGACTTCTTCAAGTCCGCCATGCCCGAAGGCTACGTCCAGGAGCG
CACCATCTTCTTCAAGGACGACGGCAACTACAAGACCCGCGCCGAGGTGAAGTTCGAGGGCGACACCCTG
GTGAACCGCATCGAGCTGAAGGGCATCGACTTCAAGGAGGACGGCAACATCCTGGGGCACAAGCTGGAGT
ACAACTACAACAGCCACAACGTCTATATCATGGCCGACAAGCAGAAGAACGGCATCAAGGTGAACTTCAA
GATCCGCCACAACATCGAGGACGGCAGCGTGCAGCTCGCCGACCACTACCAGCAGAACACCCCCATCGGC
GACGGCCCCGTGCTGCTGCCCGACAACCACTACCTGAGCACCCAGTCCGCCCTGAGCAAAGACCCCAACG
AGAAGCGCGATCACATGGTCCTGCTGGAGTTCGTGACCGCCGCCGGGATCACTCTCGGCATGGACGAGCT
GTACAAGGAATTCTAACTAGAGCTCGCTGATCAGCCTCGACTGTGCCTTCTAGTTGCCAGCCATCTGTTG
TTTGCCCCTCCCCCGTGCCTTCCTTGACCCTGGAAGGTGCCACTCCCACTGTCCTTTCCTAATAAAATGA
GGAAATTGCATCGCATTGTCTGAGTAGGTGTCATTCTATTCTGGGGGGTGGGGTGGGGCAGGACAGCAAG
GGGGAGGATTGGGAAGAGAATAGCAGGCATGCTGGGGAGCGGCCGCAGGAACCCCTAGTGATGGAGTTGG
CCACTCCCTCTCTGCGCGCTCGCTCGCTCACTGAGGCCGGGCGACCAAAGGTCGCCCGACGCCCGGGCTT
TGCCCGGGCGGCCTCAGTGAGCGAGCGAGCGCGCAGCTGCCTGCAGGGGCGCCTGATGCGGTATTTTCTC
CTTACGCATCTGTGCGGTATTTCACACCGCATA
[95 nt withheld, positions 7104-7198]
T
[46 nt withheld, positions 7200-7245]
C
[141 nt withheld, positions 7247-7387]
CCTTTGACGTTGGAGTCCACGTTCTTT
[37 nt withheld, positions 7415-7451]
ACTCTATCTCGGGCTATTCTTTTGATTTATAAGGGATTTTGCCGATTTCGGTCTATTGGTTAAAAAATGA
GCTGATTTAACAAAAATTTAACGCGAATTTTAACAAAATATTAACGTTTACAATTTTATGGTGCACTCTC
AGTACAATCTGCTCTGATGCCGCATAGTTAAGCCAGCCCCGACACCCGCCAACACCCGCTGACGCGCCCT
GACGGGCTTGTCTGCTCCCGGCATCCGCTTACAGACAAGCTGTGACCGTCTCCGGGAGCTGCATGTGTCA
GAGGTTTTCACCGTCATCACCGAAACGCGCGAGACGAAAGGGCCTCGTGATACGCCTATTTTTATAGGTT
AATGTCATGATAATAATGGTTTCTTAGACGTCAGGTGGCACTTTTCGGGGAAATGTGCGCGGAACCCCTA
TTTGTTTATTTTTCTAAATACATTCAAATATGTATCCGCTCATGAGACAATAACCCTGATAAATGCTTCA
ATAATATTGAAAAAGGAAGAGTATGAGTATTCAACATTTCCGTGTCGCCCTTATTCCCTTTTTTGCGGCA
TTTTGCCTTCCTGTTTTTGCTCACCCAGAAACGCTGGTGAAAGTAAAAGATGCTGAAGATCAGTTGGGTG
CACGAGTGGGTTACATCGAACTGGATCTCAACAGCGGTAAGATCCTTGAGAGTTTTCGCCCCGAAGAACG
TTTTCCAATGATGAGCACTTTTAAAGTTCTGCTATGTGGCGCGGTATTATCCCGTATTGACGCCGGGCAA
GAGCAACTCGGTCGCCGCATACACTATTCTCAGAATGACTTGGTTGAGTACTCACCAGTCACAGAAAAGC
ATCTTACGGATGGCATGACAGTAAGAGAATTATGCAGTGCTGCCATAACCATGAGTGATAACACTGCGGC
CAACTTACTTCTGACAACGATCGGAGGACCGAAGGAGCTAACCGCTTTTTTGCACAACATGGGGGATCAT
GTAACTCGCCTTGATCGTTGGGAACCGGAGCTGAATGAAGCCATACCAAACGACGAGCGTGACACCACGA
TGCCTGTAGCAATGGCAACAACGTTGCGCAAACTATTAACTGGCGAACTACTTACTCTAGCTTCCCGGCA
ACAATTAATAGACTGGATGGAGGCGGATAAAGTTGCAGGACCACTTCTGCGCTCGGCCCTTCCGGCTGGC
TGGTTTATTGCTGATAAATCTGGAGCCGGTGAGCGTGGAAGCCGCGGTATCATTGCAGCACTGGGGCCAG
ATGGTAAGCCCTCCCGTATCGTAGTTATCTACACGACGGGGAGTCAGGCAACTATGGATGAACGAAATAG
ACAGATCGCTGAGATAGGTGCCTCACTGATTAAGCATTGGTAACTGTCAGACCAAGTTTACTCATATATA
CTTTAGATTGATTTAAAACTTCATTTTTAATTTAAAAGGATCTAGGTGAAGATCCTTTTTGATAATCTCA
TGACCAAAATCCCTTAACGTGAGTTTTCGTTCCACTGAGCGTCAGACCCCGTAGAAAAGATCAAAGGATC
TTCTTGAGATCCTTTTTTTCTGCGCGTAATCTGCTGCTTGCAAACAAAAAAACCACCGCTACCAGCGGTG
GTTTGTTTGCCGGATCAAGAGCTACCAACTCTTTTTCCGAAGGTAACTGGCTTCAGCAGAGCGCAGATAC
CAAATACTGTTCTTCTAGTGTAGCCGTAGTTAGGCCACCACTTCAAGAACTCTGTAGCACCGCCTACATA
CCTCGCTCTGCTAATCCTGTTACCAGTGGCTGCTGCCAGTGGCGATAAGTCGTGTCTTACCGGGTTGGAC
TCAAGACGATAGTTACCGGATAAGGCGCAGCGGTCGGGCTGAACGGGGGGTTCGTGCACACAGCCCAGCT
TGGAGCGAACGACCTACACCGAACTGAGATACCTACAGCGTGAGCTATGAGAAAGCGCCACGCTTCCCGA
AGGGAGAAAGGCGGACAGGTATCCGGTAAGCGGCAGGGTCGGAACAGGAGAGCGCACGAGGGAGCTTCCA
GGGGGAAACGCCTGGTATCTTTATAGTCCTGTCGGGTTTCGCCACCTCTGACTTGAGCGTCGATTTTTGT
GATGCTCGTCAGGGGGGCGGAGCCTATGGAAAAACGCCAGCAACGCGGCCTTTTTACGGTTCCTGGCCTT
TTGCTGGCCTTTTGCTCACATGT
Features (pLannotate 1.2.2; 21 found; start..end, strand, type, name):
      1..241     +  promoter       U6 promoter: RNA polymerase III promoter for human U6 snRNA
    270..345     +  misc_RNA       gRNA scaffold: guide RNA scaffold for the Streptococcus pyogenes CRISPR/Cas9 system
    352..395     +  misc_RNA       gRNA scaffold (fragment): guide RNA scaffold for the Streptococcus pyogenes CRISPR/Cas9 system
    434..674     +  promoter       U6 promoter: RNA polymerase III promoter for human U6 snRNA
    703..778     +  misc_RNA       gRNA scaffold: guide RNA scaffold for the Streptococcus pyogenes CRISPR/Cas9 system
    796..1081    +  enhancer       CMV enhancer: human cytomegalovirus immediate early enhancer; contains an 18-bp deletion relative to the standard CMV enhancer
   1083..1360    +  promoter       chicken β-actin promoter: No description available
   1361..1588    +  intron         hybrid intron: hybrid between chicken β-actin (CBA) and minute virus of mice (MMV) introns (Gray et al., 2011)
   1726..3327    +  CDS            Cas9(N): N-terminal portion of Streptococcus pyogenes Cas9 (Zetsche et al., 2015)
   3328..5826    +  CDS            Cas9(C): C-terminal portion of Streptococcus pyogenes Cas9 (Zetsche et al., 2015)
   5827..5874    +  CDS            nucleoplasmin NLS: bipartite nuclear localization signal from nucleoplasmin
   5944..6657    +  CDS            EGFP: EGFP is a basic (constitutively fluorescent) green fluorescent protein published in 1996, derived from Aequorea victoria. It is reported to be a rapidly-maturing weak dimer with moderate acid sensitivity.
   6691..6802    +  polyA_signal   bGH poly(A) signal: bovine growth hormone polyadenylation signal
   6907..7047    +  repeat_region  AAV2 ITR: inverted terminal repeat of adeno-associated virus serotype 2 inverted
   7052..7103    -  misc_feature   bom (fragment): basis of mobility region from pBR322
   7122..7577    +  rep_origin     f1 ori (sequence partly withheld): f1 bacteriophage origin of replication; arrow indicates direction of (+) strand synthesis
   7578..7627    -  misc_feature   bom (fragment): basis of mobility region from pBR322
   7729..7764    -  CDS            rop (fragment): Rop protein, which maintains plasmids at low copy number; rop
   7859..7963    +  promoter       AmpR promoter: bla
   7964..8824    +  CDS            AmpR: β-lactamase; bla; confers resistance to ampicillin, carbenicillin, and related antibiotics
   8995..9583    +  rep_origin     ori: high-copy-number ColE1/pMB1/pBR322/pUC origin of replication
