[The description below was written by a language model from this plasmid's Addgene catalogue record and pLannotate feature annotations shown in this document.]
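Description:
pCJ1023 is a 9,644 bp mammalian CRISPR expression plasmid built on the pSpCas9(BB)-2A-GFP (PX458) backbone. It delivers Streptococcus pyogenes Cas9 together with two guide RNAs from a single vector. It is propagated in E. coli as a high-copy plasmid through a ColE1/pUC-type origin and selected with ampicillin via the β-lactamase gene. An f1 phage origin is also present, and a single AAV2 ITR remnant lies downstream of the expression cassette as a carry-over from the backbone lineage; with only one ITR annotated, the plasmid is not laid out as an AAV packaging vector.

The payload consists of two tandem guide RNA cassettes, each with its own human U6 RNA polymerase III promoter and an S. pyogenes gRNA scaffold. One guide targets mouse Ift88 and the other mouse Pkd2. The guides were inserted by restriction cloning at BbsI and SapI sites, which were destroyed in the process. A partial scaffold fragment sits between the two cassettes. Downstream, a hybrid promoter made up of the CMV enhancer, the chicken β-actin promoter and a hybrid intron drives Cas9, which the annotation tool splits into N- and C-terminal portions. According to the catalogue entry, Cas9 carries an N-terminal 3xFLAG tag. It is followed by a nucleoplasmin nuclear localization signal and EGFP, and the transcript ends at a bGH polyadenylation signal. The backbone name indicates that EGFP is linked through a 2A peptide, so it should be produced as a separate protein that marks transfected cells, although the 2A element itself is not annotated in the feature table.

The plasmid is intended for simultaneous disruption of Ift88 and Pkd2 in cultured mouse cells.
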