Addgene plasmid #228763: pCJ1023
Purpose: Plasmid expressing Cas9 and gRNAs for mouse Ift88 and Pkd2. Use for disruption of mouse Ift88 and Pkd2 in cultured cells.
Depositing lab: Bradley Yoder. Depositing organization: University of Alabama at Birmingham.
Backbone
  Vector backbone: pSpCas9(BB)-2A-GFP (PX458)
  Backbone manufacturer: Addgene
  Backbone size w/o insert (bp): 9300
  Total vector size (bp): 9644
  Vector type: Mammalian Expression, CRISPR
Growth in bacteria
  Bacterial resistance: Ampicillin, 100 μg/mL
  Growth temperature: 37°C
  Growth strain: NEB Stable
  Copy number: High Copy
Gene/Insert
  Gene/Insert name: Ift88 and Pkd2 gRNAs
  gRNA/shRNA sequence: Ift88 gRNA: tcaatgggaagaccgatgac; Pkd2 gRNA: acgcacgcagttccattccg
  Species: M. musculus (mouse)
  Entrez Gene: Ift88 (a.k.a. Tg737, Tg737Rpw, TgN737Rpw, Ttc10, flexo, fxo, orpk, polaris); Pkd2 (a.k.a. C030034P18Rik, PC2, TRPP2)
  Promoter: human U6
  Tag / fusion protein: 3XFLAG (N terminal on backbone); GFP (C terminal on backbone)
  Cloning method: Restriction Enzyme; 5′ cloning site BbsI (destroyed during cloning); 3′ cloning site SapI (destroyed during cloning)
  Sequencing primers: 5′ agcgcgtgcgccaattctgcagacaaatggc; 3′ gccatttgtctgcagaattggcgcacgcgct
Terms and licenses: Academic/Nonprofit Terms; Industry Terms: Not Available to Industry
How to cite: pCJ1023 was a gift from Bradley Yoder (Addgene plasmid # 228763 ; http://n2t.net/addgene:228763 ; RRID:Addgene_228763)
